>Addgene plasmid #159123 | RaCCR2_EYFP_pcDNA3.1 | addgene full sequence | sequence record 310678 | Addgene NGS Result
TGAGTAGTGCGCGAGCAAAATTTAAGCTACAACAAGGCAAGGCTTGACCGACAATTGCATGAAGAATCTG
CTTAGGGTTAGGCGTTTTGCGCTGCTTCGCGATGTACGGGCCAGATATACGCGTTGACATTGATTATTGA
CTAGTTATTAATAGTAATCAATTACGGGGTCATTAGTTCATAGCCCATATATGGAGTTCCGCGTTACATA
ACTTACGGTAAATGGCCCGCCTGGCTGACCGCCCAACGACCCCCGCCCATTGACGTCAATAATGACGTAT
GTTCCCATAGTAACGCCAATAGGGACTTTCCATTGACGTCAATGGGTGGAGTATTTACGGTAAACTGCCC
ACTTGGCAGTACATCAAGTGTATCATATGCCAAGTACGCCCCCTATTGACGTCAATGACGGTAAATGGCC
CGCCTGGCATTATGCCCAGTACATGACCTTATGGGACTTTCCTACTTGGCAGTACATCTACGTATTAGTC
ATCGCTATTACCATGGTGATGCGGTTTTGGCAGTACATCAATGGGCGTGGATAGCGGTTTGACTCACGGG
GATTTCCAAGTCTCCACCCCATTGACGTCAATGGGAGTTTGTTTTGGCACCAAAATCAACGGGACTTTCC
AAAATGTCGTAACAACTCCGCCCCATTGACGCAAATGGGCGGTAGGCGTGTACGGTGGGAGGTCTATATA
AGCAGAGCTCTCTGGCTAACTAGAGAACCCACTGCTTACTGGCTTATCGAAATTAATACGACTCACTATA
GGGAGACCCAAGCTGGCTAGTTAAGCTTGGTACCGAGCTCGGATCCATGCCAATGTTCGGCGGCCGGAGA
AGCGAGTCCGAGAAGGCCCCCCCTATCGAGGGCGATGAGCGGAACATCCTGATCGCCGACATCGTGGGCT
TCTCCTGCCTGGGCATCACCGCCTTTATCCTGAATTACAGGCTGAAGGCCTTCAAGGGACCAAGGGACGA
TGACAAGTACTTTGTGGGCTATCGGGAGGAGAAGATGCTGGCCCTGCTGATCAACCTGTTTGCCACAGTG
GGCTACTGGGCCAAGATCTGCGCCAGATATGATTCTAATATGGGCAGCTCCGTGGACATCACCACATACG
AGTATCTGGATTACCTGGCCACCTGTCCTCTGGTGACACTGGACATGCTGTGGACCCTGAACCTGCCATA
TAAGTTTACATCCGGCGCCATGATCTTCCTGTGCATCCTGTGCGCCTTTGCCTCTGAGATCACCGCCGGC
ACAGCCAGGTGGATGTGGTTCGGCTTTGGCTTCATCCTGTTCCTGTACGTGTGGACCACAGTGGGCAGCC
TGGTGAAGATGCGCCTGCAGCAGCTGAAGACCCTGACAGATCAGGGCGTGCTGGTGCCAGGACAGACCTC
CCTGAAGATCGCCACCGCCACATTCTTTTGCCTGTGGCTGGGCTACCCTCTGCTGTGGCTGATCCTGGAC
CTGGGCGGCATGACAGAGTTCCAGGCCGAGATCTGTCACGTGGGCTTTGATGTGGTGGTGAAGTCTCTGT
ATGGCCTGGGCATGCTGGAGTTCGTGATGCAGGCCGACAGAATCCACTTTGAGTTCGAGACACTGTCTCC
ACCCGATGACTACGGCAGCGAGTCTAGCAAGAATTATGGCAAGGACCTGGAGAGCGGCCAGCAGCCTTCC
TCTTTTGATACCTTCAAGGGCACACACGCCGCCAAGGAGGAGAAGGAGGAGAAGGAGGATGAGGAGGACG
CCCACAAGACCGATGCGGCCGCCGTGAGCAAGGGCGAGGAGCTGTTCACCGGGGTGGTGCCCATCCTGGT
CGAGCTGGACGGCGACGTAAACGGCCACAAGTTCAGCGTGTCCGGCGAGGGCGAGGGCGATGCCACCTAC
GGCAAGCTGACCCTGAAGTTCATCTGCACCACCGGCAAGCTGCCCGTGCCCTGGCCCACCCTCGTGACCA
CCTTCGGCTACGGCCTGCAGTGCTTCGCCCGCTACCCCGACCACATGAAGCAGCACGACTTCTTCAAGTC
CGCCATGCCCGAAGGCTACGTCCAGGAGCGCACCATCTTCTTCAAGGACGACGGCAACTACAAGACCCGC
GCCGAGGTGAAGTTCGAGGGCGACACCCTGGTGAACCGCATCGAGCTGAAGGGCATCGACTTCAAGGAGG
ACGGCAACATCCTGGGGCACAAGCTGGAGTACAACTACAACAGCCACAACGTCTATATCATGGCCGACAA
GCAGAAGAACGGCATCAAGGTGAACTTCAAGATCCGCCACAACATCGAGGACGGCAGCGTGCAGCTCGCC
GACCACTACCAGCAGAACACCCCCATCGGCGACGGCCCCGTGCTGCTGCCCGACAACCACTACCTGAGCT
ACCAGTCCGCCCTGAGCAAAGACCCCAACGAGAAGCGCGATCACATGGTCCTGCTGGAGTTCGTGACCGC
CGCCGGGATCACTCTCGGCATGGACGAGCTGTACAAGTAACATATGCTCTAGAGGGCCCGCGGTTCGAAG
GTAAGCCTATCCCTAACCCTCTCCTCGGTCTCGATTCTACGCGTACCGGTCATCATCACCATCACCATTG
AGTTTAAACCCGCTGATCAGCCTCGACTGTGCCTTCTAGTTGCCAGCCATCTGTTGTTTGCCCCTCCCCC
GTGCCTTCCTTGACCCTGGAAGGTGCCACTCCCACTGTCCTTTCCTAATAAAATGAGGAAATTGCATCGC
ATTGTCTGAGTAGGTGTCATTCTATTCTGGGGGGTGGGGTGGGGCAGGACAGCAAGGGGGAGGATTGGGA
AGACAATAGCAGGCATGCTGGGGATGCGGTGGGCTCTATGGCTTCTGAGGCGGAAAGAACCAGCTGGGGC
TCTAGGGGGTATCCCC
[124 nt withheld, positions 2887-3010]
C
[91 nt withheld, positions 3012-3102]
A
[49 nt withheld, positions 3104-3152]
CCTTTGACGTTGGAGTCCACGTTCTTT
[37 nt withheld, positions 3180-3216]
ACCCTATCTCGGTCTATTCTTTTGATTTATAAGGGATTTTGCCGATTTCGGCCTATTGGTTAAAAAATGA
GCTGATTTAACAAAAATTTAACGCGAATTAATTCTGTGGAATGTGTGTCAGTTAGGGTGTGGAAAGTCCC
CAGGCTCCCCAGCAGGCAGAAGTATGCAAAGCATGCATCTCAATTAGTCAGCAACCAGGTGTGGAAAGTC
CCCAGGCTCCCCAGCAGGCAGAAGTATGCAAAGCATGCATCTCAATTAGTCAGCAACCATAGTCCCGCCC
CTAACTCCGCCCATCCCGCCCCTAACTCCGCCCAGTTCCGCCCATTCTCCGCCCCATGGCTGACTAATTT
TTTTTATTTATGCAGAGGCCGAGGCCGCCTCTGCCTCTGAGCTATTCCAGAAGTAGTGAGGAGGCTTTTT
TGGAGGCCTAGGCTTTTGCAAAAAGCTCCCGGGAGCTTGTATATCCATTTTCGGATCTGATCAAGAGACA
GGATGAGGATCGTTTCGCATGATTGAACAAGATGGATTGCACGCAGGTTCTCCGGCCGCTTGGGTGGAGA
GGCTATTCGGCTATGACTGGGCACAACAGACAATCGGCTGCTCTGATGCCGCCGTGTTCCGGCTGTCAGC
GCAGGGGCGCCCGGTTCTTTTTGTCAAGACCGACCTGTCCGGTGCCCTGAATGAACTGCAGGACGAGGCA
GCGCGGCTATCGTGGCTGGCCACGACGGGCGTTCCTTGCGCAGCTGTGCTCGACGTTGTCACTGAAGCGG
GAAGGGACTGGCTGCTATTGGGCGAAGTGCCGGGGCAGGATCTCCTGTCATCTCACCTTGCTCCTGCCGA
GAAAGTATCCATCATGGCTGATGCAATGCGGCGGCTGCATACGCTTGATCCGGCTACCTGCCCATTCGAC
CACCAAGCGAAACATCGCATCGAGCGAGCACGTACTCGGATGGAAGCCGGTCTTGTCGATCAGGATGATC
TGGACGAAGAGCATCAGGGGCTCGCGCCAGCCGAACTGTTCGCCAGGCTCAAGGCGCGCATGCCCGACGG
CGAGGATCTCGTCGTGACCCATGGCGATGCCTGCTTGCCGAATATCATGGTGGAAAATGGCCGCTTTTCT
GGATTCATCGACTGTGGCCGGCTGGGTGTGGCGGACCGCTATCAGGACATAGCGTTGGCTACCCGTGATA
TTGCTGAAGAGCTTGGCGGCGAATGGGCTGACCGCTTCCTCGTGCTTTACGGTATCGCCGCTCCCGATTC
GCAGCGCATCGCCTTCTATCGCCTTCTTGACGAGTTCTTCTGAGCGGGACTCTGGGGTTCGCGAAATGAC
CGACCAAGCGACGCCCAACCTGCCATCACGAGATTTCGATTCCACCGCCGCCTTCTATGAAAGGTTGGGC
TTCGGAATCGTTTTCCGGGACGCCGGCTGGATGATCCTCCAGCGCGGGGATCTCATGCTGGAGTTCTTCG
CCCACCCCAACTTGTTTATTGCAGCTTATAATGGTTACAAATAAAGCAATAGCATCACAAATTTCACAAA
TAAAGCATTTTTTTCACTGCATTCTAGTTGTGGTTTGTCCAAACTCATCAATGTATCTTATCATGTCTGT
ATACCGTCGACCTCTAGCTAGAGCTTGGCGTAATCATGGTCATAGCTGTTTCCTGTGTGAAATTGTTATC
CGCTCACAATTCCACACAACATACGAGCCGGAAGCATAAAGTGTAAAGCCTGGGGTGCCTAATGAGTGAG
CTAACTCACATTAATTGCGTTGCGCTCACTGCCCGCTTTCCAGTCGGGAAACCTGTCGTGCCAGCTGCAT
TAATGAATCGGCCAACGCGCGGGGAGAGGCGGTTTGCGTATTGGGCGCTCTTCCGCTTCCTCGCTCACTG
ACTCGCTGCGCTCGGTCGTTCGGCTGCGGCGAGCGGTATCAGCTCACTCAAAGGCGGTAATACGGTTATC
CACAGAATCAGGGGATAACGCAGGAAAGAACATGTGAGCAAAAGGCCAGCAAAAGGCCAGGAACCGTAAA
AAGGCCGCGTTGCTGGCCTTTTTCCATAGGCTCCGCCCCCCTGACGAGCATCACAAAAATCGACGCTCAA
GTCAGAGGTGGCGAAACCCGACAGGACTATAAAGATACCAGGCGTTTCCCCCTGGAAGCTCCCTCGTGCG
CTCTCCTGTTCCGACCCTGCCGCTTACCGGATACCTGTCCGCCTTTCTCCCTTCGGGAAGCGTGGCGCTT
TCTCATAGCTCACGCTGTAGGTATCTCAGTTCGGTGTAGGTCGTTCGCTCCAAGCTGGGCTGTGTGCACG
AACCCCCCGTTCAGCCCGACCGCTGCGCCTTATCCGGTAACTATCGTCTTGAGTCCAACCCGGTAAGACA
CGACTTATCGCCACTGGCAGCAGCCACTGGTAACAGGATTAGCAGAGCGAGGTATGTAGGCGGTGCTACA
GAGTTCTTGAAGTGGTGGCCTAACTACGGCTACACTAGAAGAACAGTATTTGGTATCTGCGCTCTGCTGA
AGCCAGTTACCTTCGGAAAAAGAGTTGGTAGCTCTTGATCCGGCAAACAAACCACCGCTGGTAGCGGTGG
TTTTTTTGTTTGCAAGCAGCAGATTACGCGCAGAAAAAAAGGATCTCAAGAAGATCCTTTGATCTTTTCT
ACGGGGTCTGACGCTCAGTGGAACGAAAACTCACGTTAAGGGATTTTGGTCATGAGATTATCAAAAAGGA
TCTTCACCTAGATCCTTTTAAATTAAAAATGAAGTTTTAAATCAATCTAAAGTATATATGAGTAAACTTG
GTCTGACAGTTACCAATGCTTAATCAGTGAGGCACCTATCTCAGCGATCTGTCTATTTCGTTCATCCATA
GTTGCCTGACTCCCCGTCGTGTAGATAACTACGATACGGGAGGGCTTACCATCTGGCCCCAGTGCTGCAA
TGATACCGCGAGACCCACGCTCACCGGCTCCAGATTTATCAGCAATAAACCAGCCAGCCGGAAGGGCCGA
GCGCAGAAGTGGTCCTGCAACTTTATCCGCCTCCATCCAGTCTATTAATTGTTGCCGGGAAGCTAGAGTA
AGTAGTTCGCCAGTTAATAGTTTGCGCAACGTTGTTGCCATTGCTACAGGCATCGTGGTGTCACGCTCGT
CGTTTGGTATGGCTTCATTCAGCTCCGGTTCCCAACGATCAAGGCGAGTTACATGATCCCCCATGTTGTG
CAAAAAAGCGGTTAGCTCCTTCGGTCCTCCGATCGTTGTCAGAAGTAAGTTGGCCGCAGTGTTATCACTC
ATGGTTATGGCAGCACTGCATAATTCTCTTACTGTCATGCCATCCGTAAGATGCTTTTCTGTGACTGGTG
AGTACTCAACCAAGTCATTCTGAGAATAGTGTATGCGGCGACCGAGTTGCTCTTGCCCGGCGTCAATACG
GGATAATACCGCGCCACATAGCAGAACTTTAAAAGTGCTCATCATTGGAAAACGTTCTTCGGGGCGAAAA
CTCTCAAGGATCTTACCGCTGTTGAGATCCAGTTCGATGTAACCCACTCGTGCACCCAACTGATCTTCAG
CATCTTTTACTTTCACCAGCGTTTCTGGGTGAGCAAAAACAGGAAGGCAAAATGCCGCAAAAAAGGGAAT
AAGGGCGACACGGAAATGTTGAATACTCATACTCTTCCTTTTTCAATATTATTGAAGCATTTATCAGGGT
TATTGTCTCATGAGCGGATACATATTTGAATGTATTTAGAAAAATAAACAAATAGGGGTTCCGCGCACAT
TTCCCCGAAAAGTGCCACCTGACGTCGACGGATCGGGAGATCTCCCGATCCCCTATGGTGCACTCTCAGT
ACAATCTGCTCTGATGCCGCATAGTTAAGCCAGTATCTGCTCCCTGCTTGTGTGTTGGAGGTCGC
Features (pLannotate 1.2.2; 21 found; start..end, strand, type, name):
    126..505     +  enhancer       CMV enhancer: human cytomegalovirus immediate early enhancer
    506..709     +  promoter       CMV promoter: human cytomegalovirus (CMV) immediate early promoter
    705..738     +  LTR            5' LTR (truncated) (fragment): truncated 5' long terminal repeat (LTR) from HIV-1
    754..772     +  promoter       T7 promoter: promoter for bacteriophage T7 RNA polymerase
   1774..2490    +  CDS            EYFP: enhanced YFP mammalian codon-optimized
   2520..2561    +  CDS            V5 tag: epitope tag from simian virus 5
   2617..2841    +  polyA_signal   bGH poly(A) signal: bovine growth hormone polyadenylation signal
   2845..2866    +  promoter       SV40 promoter (fragment): SV40 enhancer and early promoter
   2887..3315    +  rep_origin     f1 ori (sequence partly withheld): f1 bacteriophage origin of replication; arrow indicates direction of (+) strand synthesis
   3329..3658    +  promoter       SV40 promoter: SV40 enhancer and early promoter
   3725..4516    +  CDS            neo: KKA2_KLEPN - Also known as kan, nptII. Experimental evidence at protein level: Swiss-Prot protein existence level 1. Resistance to kanamycin, neomycin, paromomycin, ribostamycin, butirosin and gentamicin B. From Klebsiella pneumoniae.
   4542..4700    +  CDS            ble (fragment): BLE_KLEPN - Experimental evidence at protein level: Swiss-Prot protein existence level 1. Binding protein with a strong affinity to the bleomycin family of antibiotics. Binds to CL990; an antimitotic-antibiotic compound. From Klebsiella pneumoniae.
   4695..4816    +  polyA_signal   SV40 poly(A) signal: SV40 polyadenylation signal
   4889..4905    -  protein_bind   lac operator: The lac repressor binds to the lac operator to inhibit transcription in E. coli. This inhibition can be relieved by adding lactose or isopropyl-β-D-thiogalactopyranoside (IPTG). lac repressor encoded by lacI
   4913..4943    -  promoter       lac promoter: promoter for the E. coli lac operon
   4958..4979    -  protein_bind   CAP binding site: CAP binding activates transcription in the presence of cAMP. E. coli catabolite activator protein
   4992..5084    -  CDS            lacI (fragment): lac repressor; lacI; The lac repressor binds to the lac operator to inhibit transcription in E. coli. This inhibition can be relieved by adding lactose or isopropyl-β-D-thiogalactopyranoside (IPTG).
   5267..5855    -  rep_origin     ori: high-copy-number ColE1/pMB1/pBR322/pUC origin of replication
   6026..6886    -  CDS            AmpR: β-lactamase; bla; confers resistance to ampicillin, carbenicillin, and related antibiotics
   6887..6991    -  promoter       AmpR promoter: bla
   7050..7102    -  misc_feature   bom (fragment): basis of mobility region from pBR322
