[The description below was written by a language model from this plasmid's Addgene catalogue record and pLannotate feature annotations shown in this document.]
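Description:
RaCCR2_EYFP_pcDNA3.1 is a mammalian expression plasmid built on the pcDNA3.1(+) backbone that encodes the rhodopsin domain of RaCCR2, a cation channelrhodopsin from the cryptophyte alga Rhodomonas abbreviata, fused at its C terminus to EYFP. The insert is recorded as 948 bp. The automated annotation does not label it, but an unannotated gap between the T7 promoter and the start of the EYFP coding sequence is where it presumably sits. Transcription in mammalian cells is driven by the human cytomegalovirus immediate early enhancer and promoter and terminated by the bovine growth hormone polyadenylation signal. The T7 promoter upstream of the insert could support in vitro transcription or serve as a sequencing primer site. A V5 epitope sequence is annotated just downstream of EYFP, but the record does not say whether it is in frame or translated. The short hits called as an HIV-1 LTR fragment, a ble fragment and a lacI fragment are probably annotation artefacts of backbone sequence rather than functional parts.

The plasmid is propagated in E. coli through a high-copy ColE1/pUC-type origin with ampicillin selection from the AmpR (β-lactamase) gene and its own promoter. An f1 origin is also present, allowing single-stranded DNA production. For mammalian cells, an SV40 enhancer/early promoter drives the neomycin phosphotransferase gene, followed by an SV40 polyadenylation signal, which allows G418 selection of stable transfectants. The EYFP fusion lets expressing cells be identified by fluorescence. This fits the associated study of conductance mechanisms in rapidly desensitizing cryptophyte cation channelrhodopsins, although the record does not name the specific cell type or assay.
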