Addgene plasmid #159123: RaCCR2_EYFP_pcDNA3.1
Purpose: This plasmid encodes RaCCR2 rhodopsin domain
Depositing lab: John Spudich. Depositing organization: University of Texas Health Science Center at Houston. Publication: Conductance Mechanisms of Rapidly Desensitizing Cation Channelrhodopsins from Cryptophyte Algae. Sineshchekov OA, Govorunova EG, Li H, Wang Y, Melkonian M, Wong GK, Brown LS, Spudich JL. mBio. 2020 Apr 21;11(2). pii: mBio.00657-20. doi: 10.1128/mBio.00657-20. PubMed 32317325.
Backbone
  Vector backbone: pcDNA3.1(+)
  Backbone manufacturer: Invitrogen
  Vector type: Mammalian Expression
Growth in bacteria
  Bacterial resistance: Ampicillin, 100 μg/mL
  Growth temperature: 37°C
  Growth strain: DH5alpha
  Copy number: High Copy
Gene/Insert
  Gene/Insert name: RaCCR2 (alt name: MN585303)
  Species: Rhodomonas abbreviata
  Insert size (bp): 948
  Tag / fusion protein: EYFP (C terminal on backbone)
  Cloning method: Restriction Enzyme; 5′ cloning site Unknown (unknown if destroyed)
Terms and licenses: Academic/Nonprofit Terms; Industry Terms: Not Available to Industry
How to cite: RaCCR2_EYFP_pcDNA3.1 was a gift from John Spudich (Addgene plasmid # 159123 ; http://n2t.net/addgene:159123 ; RRID:Addgene_159123)
