>Addgene plasmid #159123 | RaCCR2_EYFP_pcDNA3.1 | depositor partial sequence | sequence record 307421 | RaCCR2 rhodopsin domain
ATGCCAATGTTCGGCGGCCGGAGAAGCGAGTCCGAGAAGGCCCCCCCTATCGAGGGCGATGAGCGGAACA
TCCTGATCGCCGACATCGTGGGCTTCTCCTGCCTGGGCATCACCGCCTTTATCCTGAATTACAGGCTGAA
GGCCTTCAAGGGACCAAGGGACGATGACAAGTACTTTGTGGGCTATCGGGAGGAGAAGATGCTGGCCCTG
CTGATCAACCTGTTTGCCACAGTGGGCTACTGGGCCAAGATCTGCGCCAGATATGATTCTAATATGGGCA
GCTCCGTGGACATCACCACATACGAGTATCTGGATTACCTGGCCACCTGTCCTCTGGTGACACTGGACAT
GCTGTGGACCCTGAACCTGCCATATAAGTTTACATCCGGCGCCATGATCTTCCTGTGCATCCTGTGCGCC
TTTGCCTCTGAGATCACCGCCGGCACAGCCAGGTGGATGTGGTTCGGCTTTGGCTTCATCCTGTTCCTGT
ACGTGTGGACCACAGTGGGCAGCCTGGTGAAGATGCGCCTGCAGCAGCTGAAGACCCTGACAGATCAGGG
CGTGCTGGTGCCAGGACAGACCTCCCTGAAGATCGCCACCGCCACATTCTTTTGCCTGTGGCTGGGCTAC
CCTCTGCTGTGGCTGATCCTGGACCTGGGCGGCATGACAGAGTTCCAGGCCGAGATCTGTCACGTGGGCT
TTGATGTGGTGGTGAAGTCTCTGTATGGCCTGGGCATGCTGGAGTTCGTGATGCAGGCCGACAGAATCCA
CTTTGAGTTCGAGACACTGTCTCCACCCGATGACTACGGCAGCGAGTCTAGCAAGAATTATGGCAAGGAC
CTGGAGAGCGGCCAGCAGCCTTCCTCTTTTGATACCTTCAAGGGCACACACGCCGCCAAGGAGGAGAAGG
AGGAGAAGGAGGATGAGGAGGACGCCCACAAGACCGAT
